Addgene plasmid #223945: HCT55_rAAV-eHGT453m_eHGT_1137m-minBGprom-SYFP2-WPRE3-bGHpA
Purpose: Direct-expressing SYFP2 AAV virus
Depositing lab: Tanya Daigle & Allen Institute for Brain Science. Depositing organization: Allen Institute. Publication: Enhancer AAVs for targeting spinal motor neurons and descending motor pathways in rodents and macaque. Kussick E, Johansen N, Taskin N, Chowdhury A, Quinlan MA, Fraser A, Clark AG, Wynalda B, Martinez R, Groce EL, Reding M, Liang E, Shulga L, Huang C, Casper T, Clark M, Ho W, Gao Y, van Velthoven CTJ, Sobieski C, Ferrer R, Berg MR, Curtis BC, English C, Day JC, Fortuna MG, Donadio N, Newman D, Yao S, Chakka AB, Goldy J, Torkelson A, Guzman JB, Chakrabarty R, Nguy B, Guilford N, Pham TH, Wright V, Ronellenfitch K, Naidoo R, Kenney J, Williford A, Ramakrishnan C, Drinnenberg A, Gudsnuk K, Thyagarajan B, Smith KA, Dee N, Deisseroth K, Zeng H, Yao Z, Tasic B, Levi BP, Hodge R, Bakken TE, Lein ES, Ting JT, Daigle TL. Cell Rep. 2025 Jun 24;44(6):115730. doi: 10.1016/j.celrep.2025.115730. Epub 2025 May 21. PubMed 40403722.
Backbone
  Vector backbone: rAAV-minBglobin-SYFP2-WPRE3-BGHpA
  Backbone manufacturer: Allen Institute for Brain Science
  Backbone size w/o insert (bp): 4242
  Vector type: AAV
Growth in bacteria
  Bacterial resistance: Ampicillin, 100 μg/mL
  Growth temperature: 37°C
  Growth strain: NEB Stable
  Copy number: High Copy
Gene/Insert
  Gene/Insert name: SYFP2
  Species: Synthetic
  Insert size (bp): 720
  Mutation: N/A
  Promoter: minBglobin
  Cloning method: Restriction Enzyme; 5′ cloning site MluI (unknown if destroyed); 3′ cloning site SacI (unknown if destroyed)
  Sequencing primers: 5′ GCACGCGTTTCACAAATCAG; 3′ GAAGTGCAAAAGAAACCTGAG
Terms and licenses: Academic/Nonprofit Terms; Industry Terms: Not Available to Industry
How to cite: HCT55_rAAV-eHGT453m_eHGT_1137m-minBGprom-SYFP2-WPRE3-bGHpA was a gift from Tanya Daigle & Allen Institute for Brain Science (Addgene plasmid # 223945 ; http://n2t.net/addgene:223945 ; RRID:Addgene_223945)
