[The description below was written by a language model from this plasmid's Addgene catalogue record and pLannotate feature annotations shown in this document.]
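Description:
HCT55_rAAV-eHGT453m_eHGT_1137m-minBGprom-SYFP2-WPRE3-bGHpA is a recombinant AAV transfer plasmid (5,702 nt in the sequenced record) built on the Allen Institute rAAV-minBglobin-SYFP2-WPRE3-BGHpA backbone. It is maintained in E. coli as a high-copy plasmid through a ColE1/pUC-type origin and selected with ampicillin via the bla gene and its promoter. An f1 phage origin and small remnants of pBR322 bom and rop sequences also sit in the backbone. The recorded host is a recombination-deficient strain, which is typical for constructs carrying repeat-rich AAV2 inverted terminal repeats. The annotation detects one complete ITR downstream of the cassette and only short ITR fragments at the upstream end; these repeats define the segment that is packaged into AAV particles.

Between the ITRs is a direct (recombinase-independent) reporter cassette. According to the name, two enhancer elements, eHGT453m and eHGT_1137m, are placed upstream of a minimal beta-globin promoter. The feature table leaves this roughly 1.6 kb upstream region unannotated, so their order, boundaries and origin cannot be confirmed from it; the enhancers appear to correspond to the MluI/SacI cloning interval. A minimal promoter has little activity by itself, so expression depends on the enhancers, which are meant to confer cell-type selectivity. The payload is SYFP2, a fast-maturing monomeric yellow fluorescent protein, followed by WPRE3, a shortened woodchuck posttranscriptional element (annotated as two WPRE fragments) that boosts transcript expression while saving packaging space, and a bovine growth hormone polyadenylation signal.

The stated purpose is production of a direct-expressing SYFP2 AAV. The associated publication concerns enhancer AAVs for targeting spinal motor neurons and descending motor pathways in rodents and macaque, though the record does not state which population this enhancer pair labels.
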