Features (pLannotate 1.2.2; 14 found; start..end, strand, type, name):
     12..39      +  repeat_region  AAV2 ITR (fragment): inverted terminal repeat of adeno-associated virus serotype 2 inverted
     68..95      +  repeat_region  AAV2 ITR (fragment): inverted terminal repeat of adeno-associated virus serotype 2 inverted
   1720..2436    +  CDS            SYFP2: SYFP2 is a basic (constitutively fluorescent) yellow fluorescent protein published in 2006, derived from Aequorea victoria. It is reported to be a very rapidly-maturing monomer with moderate acid sensitivity.
   2476..2633    +  misc_feature   WPRE (fragment): woodchuck hepatitis virus posttranscriptional regulatory element
   2639..2719    +  misc_feature   WPRE (fragment): woodchuck hepatitis virus posttranscriptional regulatory element
   2736..2847    +  polyA_signal   bGH poly(A) signal: bovine growth hormone polyadenylation signal
   2965..3105    +  repeat_region  AAV2 ITR: inverted terminal repeat of adeno-associated virus serotype 2 inverted
   3110..3161    -  misc_feature   bom (fragment): basis of mobility region from pBR322
   3180..3635    +  rep_origin     f1 ori (sequence partly withheld): f1 bacteriophage origin of replication; arrow indicates direction of (+) strand synthesis
   3636..3685    -  misc_feature   bom (fragment): basis of mobility region from pBR322
   3787..3822    -  CDS            rop (fragment): Rop protein, which maintains plasmids at low copy number; rop
   3917..4021    +  promoter       AmpR promoter: bla
   4022..4882    +  CDS            AmpR: β-lactamase; bla; confers resistance to ampicillin, carbenicillin, and related antibiotics
   5053..5641    +  rep_origin     ori: high-copy-number ColE1/pMB1/pBR322/pUC origin of replication
>Addgene plasmid #223945 | HCT55_rAAV-eHGT453m_eHGT_1137m-minBGprom-SYFP2-WPRE3-bGHpA | addgene full sequence | sequence record 446468 | Addgene NGS Result
CCTGCAGGCAGCTGCGCGCTCGCTCGCTCACTGAGGCCGCCCGGGCGTCGGGCGACCTTTGGTCGCCCGG
CCTCAGTGAGCGAGCGAGCGCGCAGAGAGGGAGTGGCCAACTCCATCACTAGGGGTTCCTGCGGCCGCAC
GCGTCGCGTTTCACAAATCAGTAAGAATTACACTCCAAAAATAAAACAGGGAAGGGTATTAGTATGTGAT
ACGCATGGATAAAGTAGAAGAGGCCAAAAATACAAAGAACCGTAAACTCACTAGTGATGGAAGAAACGCT
AATTAAAATAATGAGCTTTCCTGACCCTTTATCACATGGGCACATTTTCAAAGGACAAGACTCTGCTGAG
GAGAACACAGAACAGGATCCTTCAGACAAGCTTCAGCAACCAATTTTAGGATGTTCTTAAATAGATCGAT
TCTTCTACTTTTTTTAAAAATAACATAGATCTGAAAAGCTTTATAACTTTTGGTTTTTTTTTAAGGACCA
TATTAACAGCATCTTCCAGTTTTTCTAGAGTAAATGAATATGTATCCCTTTTATAATTAACAATATACAT
ATATTCATTTTGTAAAAAGACTATAAAAATAGAAGAGAAAATGAAGAGATGTTTATTTCTTTTACACGCA
TCAGACTAAGGCCTTCAGCTCAGCAGGGGGCAGAGTTTATCATCTGTACTCTCTGAAGTGTCACACTGCC
CTGCCTTTGTGTGCCCTTGCCTGTCCCTCTGTGACGGTCACCCTTTCGGTTCTGGCTTGGAGCCTGGTCA
TCAGTGCCTGGCGGCCTGTGCCTGGGCTGTGCTGAGCACATTTGGTCGTTGTCCTAGTGATGTGACCCTA
CCTTAGACTTCCCCATCTCTTGAGGTGGCTAGGTACCGGGAGTCTGGAGAGAGGGTGGGAGCAGCCATTC
TGCAGCAGTGCCTTCTTGGGGTCATGGGTCTGTAGGTGCTGCTGTGGAGGGAGAGATCAGCCTATTCTGG
CTTCATTTCTGAGCTGCAAACTGCCTGGGTGTCTGGAGAAGCAGGTTGGCGTGGTGGTTAGCAGTGCGTG
GGCGGGGTTGCCCGCTCTTGATTTATGATTTCTTTGTCTCTGTGGAAGCACTTAAGTGCAGGCTTTAGTT
CCAATGACACTCAGGAGCCTCTGGATTCCAGCACTGGGGATGGGGGTGGGGTAGAACGTTCTCAGGCCTC
ACCAACCCCTCCCCTGTGTGCTGCCTTTGGGAGAGTCCCAAGGCTTCAGCATTACTTAATTAATTAGGCC
TCTACTGCTACATAGGCTCAGATTCAAAAGAACAGAGTGGCCCACGTCAGCCATTCCCGGAAAAGTCTGA
TGGCTGGAAGCCAGAGGACTATGTGTCTGCCTTGCTGCCCTTGGCCAGCCCATCCTGAATGCCCAGACTC
GGACAATGGAGTAGGTACAGAAGGGTAAAGACAGTGTCTTCTGTACCAGTAAGTGGGCCCTGATCTGCTC
TCTACAGCTTCCAGAGAAAGGGCCTGGCCAATGAGCGGCCTTTTGAGTAGCAGATACCTCACATGCATTC
TGATAGAAAGCCTGGCCCCAGATCACTGTGACTTTAGCCCTCAGGTTTCTTTTGCACTTCCTATTTCACT
GAGTTTGAGCGAGCTCGGGCTGGGCATAAAAGTCAGGGCAGAGCCATCTATTGCTTACATTTGCTTCTGG
GATCCAGATCTTTCGAAGCTAGCGCTACCGGTCGCCACCATGGTGAGCAAGGGCGAGGAGCTGTTCACCG
GGGTGGTGCCCATCCTGGTCGAGCTGGACGGCGACGTAAACGGCCACAAGTTCAGCGTGTCCGGCGAGGG
CGAGGGCGATGCCACCTACGGCAAGCTGACCCTGAAGCTGATCTGCACCACCGGCAAGCTGCCCGTGCCC
TGGCCCACCCTCGTGACCACCCTGGGCTACGGCGTGCAGTGCTTCGCCCGCTACCCCGACCACATGAAGC
AGCACGACTTCTTCAAGTCCGCCATGCCCGAAGGCTACGTCCAGGAGCGCACCATCTTCTTCAAGGACGA
CGGCAACTACAAGACCCGCGCCGAGGTGAAGTTCGAGGGCGACACCCTGGTGAACCGCATCGAGCTGAAG
GGCATCGACTTCAAGGAGGACGGCAACATCCTGGGGCACAAGCTGGAGTACAACTACAACAGCCACAACG
TCTATATCACCGCCGACAAGCAGAAGAACGGCATCAAGGCCAACTTCAAGATCCGCCACAACATCGAGGA
CGGCGGCGTGCAGCTCGCCGACCACTACCAGCAGAACACCCCCATCGGCGACGGCCCCGTGCTGCTGCCC
GACAACCACTACCTGAGCTACCAGTCCAAGCTGAGCAAAGACCCCAACGAGAAGCGCGATCACATGGTCC
TGCTGGAGTTCGTGACCGCCGCCGGGATCACTCTCGGCATGGACGAGCTGTACAAGTAAGTCGACGGCGC
GCCGCGGCCGCGAATTCGATATCATAATCAACCTCTGGATTACAAAATTTGTGAAAGATTGACTGGTATT
CTTAACTATGTTGCTCCTTTTACGCTATGTGGATACGCTGCTTTAATGCCTTTGTATCATGCTATTGCTT
CCCGTATGGCTTTCATTTTCTCCTCCTTGTATAAATCCTGGTTAGTTCTTGCCACGGCGGAACTCATCGC
CGCCTGCCTTGCCCGCTGCTGGACAGGGGCTCGGCTGTTGGGCACTGACAATTCCGTGGCTCGAGAGATC
TTCGACTGTGCCTTCTAGTTGCCAGCCATCTGTTGTTTGCCCCTCCCCCGTGCCTTCCTTGACCCTGGAA
GGTGCCACTCCCACTGTCCTTTCCTAATAAAATGAGGAAATTGCATCGCATTGTCTGAGTAGGTGTCATT
CTATTCTGGGGGGTGGGGTGGGGCAGGACAGCAAGGGGGAGGATTGGGAAGACAATAGCAGGCATGAGAT
CTCACGTGCGGACCGAGCGGCCGCAGGAACCCCTAGTGATGGAGTTGGCCACTCCCTCTCTGCGCGCTCG
CTCGCTCACTGAGGCCGGGCGACCAAAGGTCGCCCGACGCCCGGGCTTTGCCCGGGCGGCCTCAGTGAGC
GAGCGAGCGCGCAGCTGCCTGCAGGGGCGCCTGATGCGGTATTTTCTCCTTACGCATCTGTGCGGTATTT
CACACCGCATA
[95 nt withheld, positions 3162-3256]
T
[46 nt withheld, positions 3258-3303]
C
[141 nt withheld, positions 3305-3445]
CCTTTGACGTTGGAGTCCACGTTCTTT
[37 nt withheld, positions 3473-3509]
ACTCTATCTCGGGCTATTCTTTTGATTTATAAGGGATTTTGCCGATTTCGGTCTATTGGTTAAAAAATGA
GCTGATTTAACAAAAATTTAACGCGAATTTTAACAAAATATTAACGTTTACAATTTTATGGTGCACTCTC
AGTACAATCTGCTCTGATGCCGCATAGTTAAGCCAGCCCCGACACCCGCCAACACCCGCTGACGCGCCCT
GACGGGCTTGTCTGCTCCCGGCATCCGCTTACAGACAAGCTGTGACCGTCTCCGGGAGCTGCATGTGTCA
GAGGTTTTCACCGTCATCACCGAAACGCGCGAGACGAAAGGGCCTCGTGATACGCCTATTTTTATAGGTT
AATGTCATGATAATAATGGTTTCTTAGACGTCAGGTGGCACTTTTCGGGGAAATGTGCGCGGAACCCCTA
TTTGTTTATTTTTCTAAATACATTCAAATATGTATCCGCTCATGAGACAATAACCCTGATAAATGCTTCA
ATAATATTGAAAAAGGAAGAGTATGAGTATTCAACATTTCCGTGTCGCCCTTATTCCCTTTTTTGCGGCA
TTTTGCCTTCCTGTTTTTGCTCACCCAGAAACGCTGGTGAAAGTAAAAGATGCTGAAGATCAGTTGGGTG
CACGAGTGGGTTACATCGAACTGGATCTCAACAGCGGTAAGATCCTTGAGAGTTTTCGCCCCGAAGAACG
TTTTCCAATGATGAGCACTTTTAAAGTTCTGCTATGTGGCGCGGTATTATCCCGTATTGACGCCGGGCAA
GAGCAACTCGGTCGCCGCATACACTATTCTCAGAATGACTTGGTTGAGTACTCACCAGTCACAGAAAAGC
ATCTTACGGATGGCATGACAGTAAGAGAATTATGCAGTGCTGCCATAACCATGAGTGATAACACTGCGGC
CAACTTACTTCTGACAACGATCGGAGGACCGAAGGAGCTAACCGCTTTTTTGCACAACATGGGGGATCAT
GTAACTCGCCTTGATCGTTGGGAACCGGAGCTGAATGAAGCCATACCAAACGACGAGCGTGACACCACGA
TGCCTGTAGCAATGGCAACAACGTTGCGCAAACTATTAACTGGCGAACTACTTACTCTAGCTTCCCGGCA
ACAATTAATAGACTGGATGGAGGCGGATAAAGTTGCAGGACCACTTCTGCGCTCGGCCCTTCCGGCTGGC
TGGTTTATTGCTGATAAATCTGGAGCCGGTGAGCGTGGGTCTCGCGGTATCATTGCAGCACTGGGGCCAG
ATGGTAAGCCCTCCCGTATCGTAGTTATCTACACGACGGGGAGTCAGGCAACTATGGATGAACGAAATAG
ACAGATCGCTGAGATAGGTGCCTCACTGATTAAGCATTGGTAACTGTCAGACCAAGTTTACTCATATATA
CTTTAGATTGATTTAAAACTTCATTTTTAATTTAAAAGGATCTAGGTGAAGATCCTTTTTGATAATCTCA
TGACCAAAATCCCTTAACGTGAGTTTTCGTTCCACTGAGCGTCAGACCCCGTAGAAAAGATCAAAGGATC
TTCTTGAGATCCTTTTTTTCTGCGCGTAATCTGCTGCTTGCAAACAAAAAAACCACCGCTACCAGCGGTG
GTTTGTTTGCCGGATCAAGAGCTACCAACTCTTTTTCCGAAGGTAACTGGCTTCAGCAGAGCGCAGATAC
CAAATACTGTTCTTCTAGTGTAGCCGTAGTTAGGCCACCACTTCAAGAACTCTGTAGCACCGCCTACATA
CCTCGCTCTGCTAATCCTGTTACCAGTGGCTGCTGCCAGTGGCGATAAGTCGTGTCTTACCGGGTTGGAC
TCAAGACGATAGTTACCGGATAAGGCGCAGCGGTCGGGCTGAACGGGGGGTTCGTGCACACAGCCCAGCT
TGGAGCGAACGACCTACACCGAACTGAGATACCTACAGCGTGAGCTATGAGAAAGCGCCACGCTTCCCGA
AGGGAGAAAGGCGGACAGGTATCCGGTAAGCGGCAGGGTCGGAACAGGAGAGCGCACGAGGGAGCTTCCA
GGGGGAAACGCCTGGTATCTTTATAGTCCTGTCGGGTTTCGCCACCTCTGACTTGAGCGTCGATTTTTGT
GATGCTCGTCAGGGGGGCGGAGCCTATGGAAAAACGCCAGCAACGCGGCCTTTTTACGGTTCCTGGCCTT
TTGCTGGCCTTTTGCTCACATGT
